>Addgene plasmid #219161 | SFFV-SATB1-Brd 210 | addgene full sequence | sequence record 450411 | Addgene NGS Result
AGCTTAATGTAGTCTTATGCAATACTCTTGTAGTCTTGCAACATGGTAACGATGAGTTAGCAACATGCCT
TACAAGGAGAGAAAAAGCACCGTGCATGCCGATTGGTGGAAGTAAGGTGGTACGATCGTGCCTTATTAGG
AAGGCAACAGACGGGTCTGACATGGATTGGACGAACCACTGAATTGCCGCATTGCAGAGATATTGTATTT
AAGTGCCTAGCTCGATACATAAACGGGTCTCTCTGGTTAGACCAGATCTGAGCCTGGGAGCTCTCTGGCT
AACTAGGGAACCCACTGCTTAAGCCTCAATAAAGCTTGCCTTGAGTGCTTCAAGTAGTGTGTGCCCGTCT
GTTGTGTGACTCTGGTAACTAGAGATCCCTCAGACCCTTTTAGTCAGTGTGGAAAATCTCTAGCAGTGGC
GCCCGAACAGGGACTTGAAAGCGAAAGGGAAACCAGAGGAGCTCTCTCGACGCAGGACTCGGCTTGCTGA
AGCGCGCACGGCAAGAGGCGAGGGGCGGCGACTGGTGAGTACGCCAAAAATTTTGACTAGCGGAGGCTAG
AAGGAGAGAGATGGGTGCGAGAGCGTCAGTATTAAGCGGGGGAGAATTAGATCGCGATGGGAAAAAATTC
GGTTAAGGCCAGGGGGAAAGAAAAAATATAAATTAAAACATATAGTATGGGCAAGCAGGGAGCTAGAACG
ATTCGCAGTTAATCCTGGCCTGTTAGAAACATCAGAAGGCTGTAGACAAATACTGGGACAGCTACAACCA
TCCCTTCAGACAGGATCAGAAGAACTTAGATCATTATATAATACAGTAGCAACCCTCTATTGTGTGCATC
AAAGGATAGAGATAAAAGACACCAAGGAAGCTTTAGACAAGATAGAGGAAGAGCAAAACAAAAGTAAGAC
CACCGCACAGCAAGCGGCCGCTGATCTTCAGACCTGGAGGAGGAGATATGAGGGACAATTGGAGAAGTGA
ATTATATAAATATAAAGTAGTAAAAATTGAACCATTAGGAGTAGCACCCACCAAGGCAAAGAGAAGAGTG
GTGCAGAGAGAAAAAAGAGCAGTGGGAATAGGAGCTTTGTTCCTTGGGTTCTTGGGAGCAGCAGGAAGCA
CTATGGGCGCAGCGTCAATGACGCTGACGGTACAGGCCAGACAATTATTGTCTGGTATAGTGCAGCAGCA
GAACAATTTGCTGAGGGCTATTGAGGCGCAACAGCATCTGTTGCAACTCACAGTCTGGGGCATCAAGCAG
CTCCAGGCAAGAATCCTGGCTGTGGAAAGATACCTAAAGGATCAACAGCTCCTGGGGATTTGGGGTTGCT
CTGGAAAACTCATTTGCACCACTGCTGTGCCTTGGAATGCTAGTTGGAGTAATAAATCTCTGGAACAGAT
TTGGAATCACACGACCTGGATGGAGTGGGACAGAGAAATTAACAATTACACAAGCTTAATACACTCCTTA
ATTGAAGAATCGCAAAACCAGCAAGAAAAGAATGAACAAGAATTATTGGAATTAGATAAATGGGCAAGTT
TGTGGAATTGGTTTAACATAACAAATTGGCTGTGGTATATAAAATTATTCATAATGATAGTAGGAGGCTT
GGTAGGTTTAAGAATAGTTTTTGCTGTACTTTCTATAGTGAATAGAGTTAGGCAGGGATATTCACCATTA
TCGTTTCAGACCCACCTCCCAACCCCGAGGGGACCCGACAGGCCCGAAGGAATAGAAGAAGAAGGTGGAG
AGAGAGACAGAGACAGATCCATTCGATTAGTGAACGGATCTCGACGGTATCGGTTAACTTTTAAAAGAAA
AGGGGGGATTGGGGGGTACAGTGCAGGGGAAAGAATAGTAGACATAATAGCAACAGACATACAAACTAAA
GAATTACAAAAACAAATTACAAAAATTCAAAATTTTATCGATCACGAGACTAGCCTCGAGCTGGCTGCAG
TAACGCCATTTTGCAAGGCATGGAAAAATACCAAACCAAGAATAGAGAAGTTCAGATCAAGGGCGGGTAC
ATGAAAATAGCTAACGTTGGGCCAAACAGGATATCTGCGGTGAGCAGTTTCGGCCCCGGCCCGGGGCCAA
GAACAGATGGTCACCGCAGTTTCGGCCCCGGCCCGAGGCCAAGAACAGATGGTCCCCAGATATGGCCCAA
CCCTCAGCAGTTTCTTAAGACCCATCAGATGTTTCCAGGCTCCCCCAAGGACCTGAAATGACCCTGCGCC
TTATTTGAATTAACCAATCAGCCTGCTTCTCGCTTCTGTTCGCGCGCTTCTGCTTCCCGAGCTCTATAAA
AGAGCTCACAACCCCTCACTCGGCGCGCCAGTCCTCCGACAGACTGAGTCGGCCGGTCGAATCAAGCTTA
TCGATACCGTCGACGCCACCATGGACCACCTGAACGAGGCCACACAGGGCAAAGAACACAGCGAGATGAG
CAACAACGTGTCCGATCCTAAGGGCCCTCCTGCCAAGATCGCCAGACTGGAACAGAATGGCAGCCCTCTC
GGAAGAGGCAGACTGGGATCTACAGGCGCCAAAATGCAGGGCGTGCCACTGAAGCACTCTGGCCACCTGA
TGAAAACAAACCTGCGGAAGGGCACCATGCTGCCCGTGTTCTGTGTGGTGGAACACTACGAGAACGCCAT
CGAGTACGACTGCAAAGAGGAACACGCCGAGTTCGTGCTCGTGCGGAAGGACATGCTGTTCAACCAGCTG
ATCGAGATGGCCCTGCTGAGCCTGGGCTACTCTCATAGCTCTGCCGCTCAGGCCAAGGGCCTGATCCAAG
TCGGAAAGTGGAACCCCGTGCCTCTGAGCTACGTGACAGATGCCCCTGATGCCACCGTGGCCGATATGCT
CCAGGATGTGTACCACGTCGTGACCCTGAAGATCCAGCTGCACAGCTGCCCCAAGCTGGAAGATCTGCCT
CCTGAACAGTGGTCCCACACCACAGTGCGGAACGCCCTGAAGGACCTGCTGAAGGATATGAACCAGAGCA
GCCTGGCCAAAGAGTGCCCTCTGAGCCAGAGCATGATCAGCAGCATCGTGAACAGCACCTACTACGCCAA
TGTGTCCGCCGCCAAGTGCCAAGAGTTCGGCAGATGGTACAAGCACTTCAAAAAGACCAAGGACATGATG
GTCGAGATGGACAGCCTGAGCGAGCTGTCTCAGCAAGGCGCCAACCACGTGAACTTCGGACAGCAGCCTG
TGCCTGGAAATACCGCCGAACAGCCTCCATCTCCTGCTCAGCTTTCTCACGGCTCTCAGCCTAGTGTGCG
GACCCCTCTGCCTAATCTGCACCCTGGACTGGTGTCTACCCCTATCTCTCCCCAGCTGGTCAATCAGCAG
CTGGTTATGGCCCAGCTCCTGAACCAGCAGTACGCCGTGAATAGACTGCTGGCACAGCAGAGTCTGAATC
AGCAATACCTGAATCACCCTCCACCTGTGTCCAGATCCATGAACAAGCCCCTGGAACAGCAGGTTTCCAC
CAACACCGAGGTGTCCAGCGAGATCTATCAGTGGGTCCGAGATGAACTGAAGAGAGCCGGAATCAGCCAG
GCCGTGTTTGCCAGAGTGGCCTTCAATAGAACCCAGGGCCTTTTGTCTGAGATACTGCGAAAAGAAGAAG
ATCCAAAGACTGCAAGCCAGAGCCTCCTGGTGAACCTCAGAGCTATGCAGAACTTTCTGCAGCTGCCAGA
GGCGGAGAGAGATCGCATATACCAAGACGAAAGAGAGCGATCTTTGAACGCCGCGTCCGCTATGGGTCCC
GCTCCGCTTATCTCTACGCCGCCATCAAGACCCCCACAGGTAAAAACAGCAACGATTGCAACTGAAAGGA
ACGGGAAACCTGAAAACAATACAATGAACATAAATGCAAGCATTTATGATGAAATACAACAGGAAATGAA
GAGGGCAAAAGTTTCACAGGCCTTGTTTGCAAAAGTTGCGGCAACGAAGTCACAAGGTTGGTTGTGCGAA
CTCCTGCGATGGAAGGAAGACCCCTCTCCGGAGAACCGGACTCTCTGGGAGAATCTCAGTATGATCAGAC
GATTCTTGTCTCTTCCTCAACCCGAACGAGATGCCATTTATGAACAGGAATCCAACGCTGTTCATCACCA
TGGTGACAGACCACCACACATTATACACGTACCGGCGGAGCAGATTCAATCTCCATCTCCCACTACACTT
GGTAAGGGTGAATCTCGCGGCGTCTTCCTTCCCGGGTTGCCTACACCTGCACCTTGGCTGGGGGCGGCGC
CACAGCAACAACAACAACAGCAGCAACAACAGCAGCAGCAACAACAAGCGCCCCCACCACCGCAGCCACA
ACAGCAGCCCCAAACTGGGCCTAGGCTGCCACCCAGACAACCCACCGTCGCCTCTCCCGCCGAGTCCGAC
GAAGAGAATAGACAGAAAACCCGACCTCGCACCAAGATTTCAGTGGAAGCCCTCGGCATATTGCAATCCT
TCATACAAGACGTCGGACTCTATCCGGACGAAGAAGCGATCCAAACACTCAGTGCACAACTCGATCTGCC
AAAATACACGATAATAAAATTCTTTCAAAATCAGCGGTACTATTTGAAGCACCATGGCAAGTTGAAGGAC
AATTCAGGCCTTGAAGTGGACGTAGCGGAATACAAAGAGGAAGAGCTTCTGAAAGACTTGGAGGAAAGCG
TGCAAGACAAGAATACAAACACCCTTTTCTCAGTGAAGCTTGAGGAGGAACTTAGTGTCGAAGGCAACAC
AGATATAAATACGGACCTCAAGGACTGATAAGGATCCCCCGGGCTGCAGGAATTCGAGCATCTTACCGCC
ATTTATTCCCATATTTGTTCTGTTTTTCTTGATTTGGGTATACATTTAAATGTTAATAAAACAAAATGGT
GGGGCAATCATTTACATTTTTAGGGATATGTAATTACTAGTTCAGGTGTATTGCCACAAGACAAACATGT
TAAGAAACTTTCCCGTTATTTACGCTCTGTTCCTGTTAATCAACCTCTGGATTACAAAATTTGTGAAAGA
TTGACTGATATTCTTAACTATGTTGCTCCTTTTACGCTGTGTGGATATGCTGCTTTAATGCCTCTGTATC
ATGCTATTGCTTCCCGTACGGCTTTCGTTTTCTCCTCCTTGTATAAATCCTGGTTGCTGTCTCTTTATGA
GGAGTTGTGGCCCGTTGTCCGTCAACGTGGCGTGGTGTGCTCTGTGTTTGCTGACGCAACCCCCACTGGC
TGGGGCATTGCCACCACCTGTCAACTCCTTTCTGGGACTTTCGCTTTCCCCCTCCCGATCGCCACGGCAG
AACTCATCGCCGCCTGCCTTGCCCGCTGCTGGACAGGGGCTAGGTTGCTGGGCACTGATAATTCCGTGGT
GTTGTCGGGGAAGCTGACGTCCTTTGCAATTCGATATCAAGCTGTACCTTCTAGATGTACAGGTTCATAA
GCGCTTCTAGACCAATGACTTACAAGGCAGCTGTAGATCTTAGCCACTTTTTAAAAGAAAAGGGGGGACT
GGAAGGGCTAATTCACTCCCAACGAAGACAAGATCTGCTTTTTGCTTGTACTGGGTCTCTCTGGTTAGAC
CAGATCTGAGCCTGGGAGCTCTCTGGCTAACTAGGGAACCCACTGCTTAAGCCTCAATAAAGCTTGCCTT
GAGTGCTTCAAGTAGTGTGTGCCCGTCTGTTGTGTGACTCTGGTAACTAGAGATCCCTCAGACCCTTTTA
GTCAGTGTGGAAAATCTCTAGCAGTAGTAGTTCATGTCATCTTATTATTCAGTATTTATAACTTGCAAAG
AAATGAATATCAGAGAGTGAGAGGAACTTGTTTATTGCAGCTTATAATGGTTACAAATAAAGCAATAGCA
TCACAAATTTCACAAATAAAGCATTTTTTTCACTGCATTCTAGTTGTGGTTTGTCCAAACTCATCAATGT
ATCTTATCATGTCTGGCTCTAGCTATCCCGCCCCTAACTCCGCCCATCCCGCCCCTAACTCCGCCCAGTT
CCGCCCATTCTCCGCCCCATGGCTGACTAATTTTTTTTATTTATGCAGAGGCCGAGGCCGCCTCGGCCTC
TGAGCTATTCCAGAAGTAGTGAGGAGGCTTTTTTGGAGGCCTAGGGACGTACCCAATTCGCCCTATAGTG
AGTCGTATTACGCGCGCTCACTGGCCGTCGTTTTACAACGTCGTGACTGGGAAAACCCTGGCGTTACCCA
ACTTAATCGCCTTGCAGCACATCCCCCTTTCGCCAGCTGGCGTAATAGCGAAGAGGCCCGCACCGATCGC
CCTTCCCAACAGTTGCGCAGCCTGAATGGCGAATGGG
[124 nt withheld, positions 6338-6461]
C
[91 nt withheld, positions 6463-6553]
A
[49 nt withheld, positions 6555-6603]
CCTTTGACGTTGGAGTCCACGTTCTTT
[37 nt withheld, positions 6631-6667]
ACCCTATCTCGGTCTATTCTTTTGATTTATAAGGGATTTTGCCGATTTCGGCCTATTGGTTAAAAAATGA
GCTGATTTAACAAAAATTTAACGCGAATTTTAACAAAATATTAACGCTTACAATTTAGGTGGCACTTTTC
GGGGAAATGTGCGCGGAACCCCTATTTGTTTATTTTTCTAAATACATTCAAATATGTATCCGCTCATGAG
ACAATAACCCTGATAAATGCTTCAATAATATTGAAAAAGGAAGAGTATGAGTATTCAACATTTCCGTGTC
GCCCTTATTCCCTTTTTTGCGGCATTTTGCCTTCCTGTTTTTGCTCACCCAGAAACGCTGGTGAAAGTAA
AAGATGCTGAAGATCAGTTGGGTGCACGAGTGGGTTACATCGAACTGGATCTCAACAGCGGTAAGATCCT
TGAGAGTTTTCGCCCCGAAGAACGTTTTCCAATGATGAGCACTTTTAAAGTTCTGCTATGTGGCGCGGTA
TTATCCCGTATTGACGCCGGGCAAGAGCAACTCGGTCGCCGCATACACTATTCTCAGAATGACTTGGTTG
AGTACTCACCAGTCACAGAAAAGCATCTTACGGATGGCATGACAGTAAGAGAATTATGCAGTGCTGCCAT
AACCATGAGTGATAACACTGCGGCCAACTTACTTCTGACAACGATCGGAGGACCGAAGGAGCTAACCGCT
TTTTTGCACAACATGGGGGATCATGTAACTCGCCTTGATCGTTGGGAACCGGAGCTGAATGAAGCCATAC
CAAACGACGAGCGTGACACCACGATGCCTGTAGCAATGGCAACAACGTTGCGCAAACTATTAACTGGCGA
ACTACTTACTCTAGCTTCCCGGCAACAATTAATAGACTGGATGGAGGCGGATAAAGTTGCAGGACCACTT
CTGCGCTCGGCCCTTCCGGCTGGCTGGTTTATTGCTGATAAATCTGGAGCCGGTGAGCGTGGGTCTCGCG
GTATCATTGCAGCACTGGGGCCAGATGGTAAGCCCTCCCGTATCGTAGTTATCTACACGACGGGGAGTCA
GGCAACTATGGATGAACGAAATAGACAGATCGCTGAGATAGGTGCCTCACTGATTAAGCATTGGTAACTG
TCAGACCAAGTTTACTCATATATACTTTAGATTGATTTAAAACTTCATTTTTAATTTAAAAGGATCTAGG
TGAAGATCCTTTTTGATAATCTCATGACCAAAATCCCTTAACGTGAGTTTTCGTTCCACTGAGCGTCAGA
CCCCGTAGAAAAGATCAAAGGATCTTCTTGAGATCCTTTTTTTCTGCGCGTAATCTGCTGCTTGCAAACA
AAAAAACCACCGCTACCAGCGGTGGTTTGTTTGCCGGATCAAGAGCTACCAACTCTTTTTCCGAAGGTAA
CTGGCTTCAGCAGAGCGCAGATACCAAATACTGTTCTTCTAGTGTAGCCGTAGTTAGGCCACCACTTCAA
GAACTCTGTAGCACCGCCTACATACCTCGCTCTGCTAATCCTGTTACCAGTGGCTGCTGCCAGTGGCGAT
AAGTCGTGTCTTACCGGGTTGGACTCAAGACGATAGTTACCGGATAAGGCGCAGCGGTCGGGCTGAACGG
GGGGTTCGTGCACACAGCCCAGCTTGGAGCGAACGACCTACACCGAACTGAGATACCTACAGCGTGAGCT
ATGAGAAAGCGCCACGCTTCCCGAAGGGAGAAAGGCGGACAGGTATCCGGTAAGCGGCAGGGTCGGAACA
GGAGAGCGCACGAGGGAGCTTCCAGGGGGAAACGCCTGGTATCTTTATAGTCCTGTCGGGTTTCGCCACC
TCTGACTTGAGCGTCGATTTTTGTGATGCTCGTCAGGGGGGCGGAGCCTATGGAAAAACGCCAGCAACGC
GGCCTTTTTACGGTTCCTGGCCTTTTGCTGGCCTTTTGCTCACATGTTCTTTCCTGCGTTATCCCCTGAT
TCTGTGGATAACCGTATTACCGCCTTTGAGTGAGCTGATACCGCTCGCCGCAGCCGAACGACCGAGCGCA
GCGAGTCAGTGAGCGAGGAAGCGGAAGAGCGCCCAATACGCAAACCGCCTCTCCCCGCGCGTTGGCCGAT
TCATTAATGCAGCTGGCACGACAGGTTTCCCGACTGGAAAGCGGGCAGTGAGCGCAACGCAATTAATGTG
AGTTAGCTCACTCATTAGGCACCCCAGGCTTTACACTTTATGCTTCCGGCTCGTATGTTGTGTGGAATTG
TGAGCGGATAACAATTTCACACAGGAAACAGCTATGACCATGATTACGCCAAGCGCGCAATTAACCCTCA
CTAAAGGGAACAAAAGCTGGAGCTGCA
Features (pLannotate 1.2.2; 28 found; start..end, strand, type, name):
      8..234     +  promoter       RSV promoter: Rous sarcoma virus enhancer/promoter
    235..415     +  LTR            5' LTR (truncated): truncated 5' long terminal repeat (LTR) from HIV-1
    462..587     +  misc_feature   HIV-1 Ψ: packaging signal of human immunodeficiency virus type 1
    571..934     +  CDS            HIV-1 gag (fragment): gag protein from human immunodeficiency virus 1; gag
   1080..1313    +  misc_feature   RRE: The Rev response element (RRE) of HIV-1 allows for Rev-dependent mRNA export from the nucleus to the cytoplasm.
   1690..1790    +  CDS            Rev (fragment): human immunodeficiency virus 1 (HIV-1) Rev protein; rev; enhances nuclear export of unspliced and incompletely spliced viral mRNAs
   1809..1926    +  misc_feature   cPPT/CTS: central polypurine tract and central termination sequence of HIV-1
   1960..2361    +  promoter       SFFV promoter: spleen focus-forming virus long terminal repeat (LTR) promoter
   2371..2394    +  misc_feature   MCS (fragment): pBluescript multiple cloning site
   2401..4785    +  CDS            SATB1: SATB1_HUMAN - Experimental evidence at protein level: Swiss-Prot protein existence level 1. Crucial silencing factor contributing to the initiation of X inactivation mediated by Xist RNA that occurs during embryogenesis and in lymphoma (By similarity). Binds to DNA at special AT-rich sequences, the consensus SATB1-binding sequence (CSBS), at nuclear matrix- or scaffold-associated regions. Thought to recognize the sugar-phosphate structure of double-stranded DNA. Transcriptional repressor controlling nuclear and viral gene expression in a phosphorylated and acetylated status-dependent manner, b
   4792..4817    +  misc_feature   MCS (fragment): pBluescript multiple cloning site
   4817..4876    +  CDS            S (fragment): HBSAG_WHV6 - Experimental evidence at transcript level: Swiss-Prot protein existence level 2. The middle envelope protein plays an important role in the budding of the virion. It is involved in the induction of budding in a nucleocapsid independent way. In this process the majority of envelope proteins bud to form subviral lipoprotein particles of 22 nm of diameter that do not contain a nucleocapsid (By similarity). From Woodchuck hepatitis B virus (isolate w64/pWS23) (WHV).
   5008..5411    +  misc_feature   WPRE: woodchuck hepatitis virus posttranscriptional regulatory element
   5469..5528    +  CDS            nef (fragment): NEF_HV1Z2 - Experimental evidence at protein level: Swiss-Prot protein existence level 1. Extracellular Nef protein targets CD4(+) T-lymphocytes for apoptosis by interacting with CXCR4 surface receptors. From Human immunodeficiency virus type 1 group M subtype D (isolate Z2/CDC-Z34) (HIV-1).
   5530..5763    +  LTR            3' LTR (ΔU3): self-inactivating 3' long terminal repeat (LTR) from HIV-1
   5835..5956    +  polyA_signal   SV40 poly(A) signal: SV40 polyadenylation signal
   5996..6131    +  rep_origin     SV40 ori: SV40 origin of replication
   6152..6170    -  promoter       T7 promoter: promoter for bacteriophage T7 RNA polymerase
   6178..6333    +  CDS            lacZα (fragment): LacZα fragment of β-galactosidase; lacZ fragment
   6338..6766    +  rep_origin     f1 ori (sequence partly withheld): f1 bacteriophage origin of replication; arrow indicates direction of (+) strand synthesis
   6819..6923    +  promoter       AmpR promoter: bla
   6924..7784    +  CDS            AmpR: β-lactamase; bla; confers resistance to ampicillin, carbenicillin, and related antibiotics
   7955..8543    +  rep_origin     ori: high-copy-number ColE1/pMB1/pBR322/pUC origin of replication
   8726..8818    +  CDS            lacI (fragment): lac repressor; lacI; The lac repressor binds to the lac operator to inhibit transcription in E. coli. This inhibition can be relieved by adding lactose or isopropyl-β-D-thiogalactopyranoside (IPTG).
   8831..8852    +  protein_bind   CAP binding site: CAP binding activates transcription in the presence of cAMP. E. coli catabolite activator protein
   8867..8897    +  promoter       lac promoter: promoter for the E. coli lac operon
   8905..8921    +  protein_bind   lac operator: The lac repressor binds to the lac operator to inhibit transcription in E. coli. This inhibition can be relieved by adding lactose or isopropyl-β-D-thiogalactopyranoside (IPTG). lac repressor encoded by lacI
   8966..8984    +  promoter       T3 promoter: promoter for bacteriophage T3 RNA polymerase
