[The description below was written by a language model from this plasmid's Addgene catalogue record and pLannotate feature annotations shown in this document.]
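Description:
SFFV-SATB1-Brd 210 is a lentiviral transfer plasmid of about 9 kb, built on the SFFV-MCS backbone to express a codon-optimized human SATB1 open reading frame together with a construct-specific DNA barcode. It is maintained in E. coli through a high-copy ColE1/pUC-type origin and selected with ampicillin via the β-lactamase gene. The backbone also retains an f1 origin, an SV40 origin and poly(A) signal, and leftover lac/T7/T3 cloning-vector elements that play no role in the payload.

The viral portion has the layout of a third-generation, self-inactivating HIV-1 vector. An RSV promoter replaces the U3 region of the truncated 5' LTR to drive genomic RNA production in packaging cells. It is followed by the Ψ packaging signal with a short gag fragment, the Rev response element for nuclear export of unspliced RNA, and the cPPT/CTS, which aids nuclear import and transduction. The internal spleen focus-forming virus LTR promoter, which is strongly active in haematopoietic cells, drives SATB1, a chromatin organizer that binds AT-rich matrix-attachment regions. No tag, reporter or mammalian selection marker is annotated. A WPRE downstream of the coding sequence enhances transcript stability and expression, and the ΔU3 3' LTR inactivates the viral promoter after integration.

According to the depositor, the barcode is cloned into an XbaI site after the WPRE. It is not annotated in the feature table, but that position would place it within the expressed transcript, so the delivered factor could be identified by sequencing. The plasmid belongs to a barcoded transcription factor collection made for combinatorial screening in immune cell reprogramming.
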