Addgene plasmid #219161: SFFV-SATB1-Brd 210
Purpose: Transcription factor SATB1 with a specific barcode assigned.
Depositing lab: Filipe Pereira. Depositing organization: Center for Neuroscience and Cell Biology, University of Coimbra. Publication: A combinatorial transcription factor screening platform for immune cell reprogramming. Kurochkin I, Altman AR, Caiado I, Pertiga-Cabral D, Halitzki E, Minaeva M, Zimmermannova O, Henriques-Oliveira L, Klein D, Nair M, Oliveira D, Cajal LR, Knittel R, Feick C, Ringner M, Martin M, Cirovic B, Pires CF, Rosa FF, Sitnicka E, Theis FJ, Pereira CF. Cell Syst. 2026 Jan 21;17(1):101457. doi: 10.1016/j.cels.2025.101457. Epub 2026 Jan 14. PubMed 41539305.
Backbone
  Vector backbone: SFFV-MCS
  Backbone size w/o insert (bp): 6611
  Vector type: Lentiviral
Growth in bacteria
  Bacterial resistance: Ampicillin, 100 μg/mL
  Growth temperature: 37°C
  Growth strain: NEB Stable
  Copy number: High Copy
Gene/Insert
  Gene/Insert name: SATB1
  Species: H. sapiens (human)
  Insert size (bp): 2388
  Mutation: Codon optimized
  Entrez Gene: SATB1 (a.k.a. DEFDA, DHDBV, KTZSL)
  Promoter: The spleen focus-forming virus (SFFV) promoter
  Cloning method: Other
Terms and licenses: Academic/Nonprofit Terms; Industry Terms: Not Available to Industry
Depositor comments: Barcode sequence cloned into XbaI restriction site. Design of plasmid is as follows: SFFV-[TF sequence]-WPRE-[Barcode sequence].
How to cite: SFFV-SATB1-Brd 210 was a gift from Filipe Pereira (Addgene plasmid # 219161 ; http://n2t.net/addgene:219161 ; RRID:Addgene_219161)
