>Addgene plasmid #219161 | SFFV-SATB1-Brd 210 | depositor partial sequence | sequence record 427963 | TF ORF
ATGGACCACCTGAACGAGGCCACACAGGGCAAAGAACACAGCGAGATGAGCAACAACGTGTCCGATCCTA
AGGGCCCTCCTGCCAAGATCGCCAGACTGGAACAGAATGGCAGCCCTCTCGGAAGAGGCAGACTGGGATC
TACAGGCGCCAAAATGCAGGGCGTGCCACTGAAGCACTCTGGCCACCTGATGAAAACAAACCTGCGGAAG
GGCACCATGCTGCCCGTGTTCTGTGTGGTGGAACACTACGAGAACGCCATCGAGTACGACTGCAAAGAGG
AACACGCCGAGTTCGTGCTCGTGCGGAAGGACATGCTGTTCAACCAGCTGATCGAGATGGCCCTGCTGAG
CCTGGGCTACTCTCATAGCTCTGCCGCTCAGGCCAAGGGCCTGATCCAAGTCGGAAAGTGGAACCCCGTG
CCTCTGAGCTACGTGACAGATGCCCCTGATGCCACCGTGGCCGATATGCTCCAGGATGTGTACCACGTCG
TGACCCTGAAGATCCAGCTGCACAGCTGCCCCAAGCTGGAAGATCTGCCTCCTGAACAGTGGTCCCACAC
CACAGTGCGGAACGCCCTGAAGGACCTGCTGAAGGATATGAACCAGAGCAGCCTGGCCAAAGAGTGCCCT
CTGAGCCAGAGCATGATCAGCAGCATCGTGAACAGCACCTACTACGCCAATGTGTCCGCCGCCAAGTGCC
AAGAGTTCGGCAGATGGTACAAGCACTTCAAAAAGACCAAGGACATGATGGTCGAGATGGACAGCCTGAG
CGAGCTGTCTCAGCAAGGCGCCAACCACGTGAACTTCGGACAGCAGCCTGTGCCTGGAAATACCGCCGAA
CAGCCTCCATCTCCTGCTCAGCTTTCTCACGGCTCTCAGCCTAGTGTGCGGACCCCTCTGCCTAATCTGC
ACCCTGGACTGGTGTCTACCCCTATCTCTCCCCAGCTGGTCAATCAGCAGCTGGTTATGGCCCAGCTCCT
GAACCAGCAGTACGCCGTGAATAGACTGCTGGCACAGCAGAGTCTGAATCAGCAATACCTGAATCACCCT
CCACCTGTGTCCAGATCCATGAACAAGCCCCTGGAACAGCAGGTTTCCACCAACACCGAGGTGTCCAGCG
AGATCTATCAGTGGGTCCGAGATGAACTGAAGAGAGCCGGAATCAGCCAGGCCGTGTTTGCCAGAGTGGC
CTTCAATAGAACCCAGGGCCTTTTGTCTGAGATACTGCGAAAAGAAGAAGATCCAAAGACTGCAAGCCAG
AGCCTCCTGGTGAACCTCAGAGCTATGCAGAACTTTCTGCAGCTGCCAGAGGCGGAGAGAGATCGCATAT
ACCAAGACGAAAGAGAGCGATCTTTGAACGCCGCGTCCGCTATGGGTCCCGCTCCGCTTATCTCTACGCC
GCCATCAAGACCCCCACAGGTAAAAACAGCAACGATTGCAACTGAAAGGAACGGGAAACCTGAAAACAAT
ACAATGAACATAAATGCAAGCATTTATGATGAAATACAACAGGAAATGAAGAGGGCAAAAGTTTCACAGG
CCTTGTTTGCAAAAGTTGCGGCAACGAAGTCACAAGGTTGGTTGTGCGAACTCCTGCGATGGAAGGAAGA
CCCCTCTCCGGAGAACCGGACTCTCTGGGAGAATCTCAGTATGATCAGACGATTCTTGTCTCTTCCTCAA
CCCGAACGAGATGCCATTTATGAACAGGAATCCAACGCTGTTCATCACCATGGTGACAGACCACCACACA
TTATACACGTACCGGCGGAGCAGATTCAATCTCCATCTCCCACTACACTTGGTAAGGGTGAATCTCGCGG
CGTCTTCCTTCCCGGGTTGCCTACACCTGCACCTTGGCTGGGGGCGGCGCCACAGCAACAACAACAACAG
CAGCAACAACAGCAGCAGCAACAACAAGCGCCCCCACCACCGCAGCCACAACAGCAGCCCCAAACTGGGC
CTAGGCTGCCACCCAGACAACCCACCGTCGCCTCTCCCGCCGAGTCCGACGAAGAGAATAGACAGAAAAC
CCGACCTCGCACCAAGATTTCAGTGGAAGCCCTCGGCATATTGCAATCCTTCATACAAGACGTCGGACTC
TATCCGGACGAAGAAGCGATCCAAACACTCAGTGCACAACTCGATCTGCCAAAATACACGATAATAAAAT
TCTTTCAAAATCAGCGGTACTATTTGAAGCACCATGGCAAGTTGAAGGACAATTCAGGCCTTGAAGTGGA
CGTAGCGGAATACAAAGAGGAAGAGCTTCTGAAAGACTTGGAGGAAAGCGTGCAAGACAAGAATACAAAC
ACCCTTTTCTCAGTGAAGCTTGAGGAGGAACTTAGTGTCGAAGGCAACACAGATATAAATACGGACCTCA
AGGACTGA
