>Addgene plasmid #219161 | SFFV-SATB1-Brd 210 | depositor partial sequence | sequence record 427964 | Barcode sequence
TGTACAGGTTCATAAGCGCT
